>Addgene plasmid #219986 | pOCC120-MBP-DDX3X(D354V)-monoGFP-His | addgene full sequence | sequence record 436838 | Addgene NGS Result
AGCTGCCACCATTTTGTTCGCCCAGGACTCTAGCTATAGTTCTAGTGGTTGGCTACGTATACTCCGGAAT
ATTAATAGATCATGGAGATAATTAAAATGATAACCATCTCGCAAATAAATAAGTATTTTACTGTTTTCGT
AACAGTTTTGTAATAAAAAAACCTATAAATATTCCGGATTATTCATACCGTCCCACCATCGGGCGCGGAT
CGCCACCATGGGCATGAAAATCGAAGAAGGTAAACTGGTAATCTGGATTAACGGCGATAAAGGCTATAAC
GGTCTCGCTGAAGTCGGTAAGAAATTCGAGAAAGATACCGGAATTAAAGTCACCGTTGAGCATCCGGATA
AACTGGAAGAGAAATTCCCACAGGTTGCGGCAACTGGCGATGGCCCTGACATTATCTTCTGGGCACACGA
CCGCTTTGGTGGCTACGCTCAATCTGGCCTGTTGGCTGAAATCACCCCGGACAAAGCGTTCCAGGACAAG
CTGTATCCGTTTACCTGGGATGCCGTACGTTACAACGGCAAGCTGATTGCTTACCCGATCGCTGTTGAAG
CGTTATCGCTGATTTATAACAAAGATCTGCTGCCGAACCCGCCAAAAACCTGGGAAGAGATCCCGGCGCT
GGATAAAGAACTGAAAGCGAAAGGTAAGAGCGCGCTGATGTTCAACCTGCAAGAACCGTACTTCACCTGG
CCGCTGATTGCTGCTGACGGGGGTTATGCGTTCAAGTATGAAAACGGCAAGTACGACATTAAAGACGTGG
GCGTGGATAACGCTGGCGCGAAAGCGGGTCTGACCTTCCTGGTTGACCTGATTAAAAACAAACACATGAA
TGCAGACACCGATTACTCCATCGCAGAAGCTGCCTTTAATAAAGGCGAAACAGCGATGACCATCAACGGC
CCGTGGGCATGGTCCAACATCGACACCAGCAAAGTGAATTATGGTGTAACGGTACTGCCGACCTTCAAGG
GTCAACCATCCAAACCGTTCGTTGGCGTGCTGAGCGCAGGTATTAACGCCGCCAGTCCGAACAAAGAGCT
GGCAAAAGAGTTCCTCGAAAACTATCTGCTGACTGATGAAGGTCTGGAAGCGGTTAATAAAGACAAACCG
CTGGGTGCCGTAGCGCTGAAGTCTTACGAGGAAGAGTTGGTGAAAGATCCGCGTATTGCCGCCACTATGG
AAAACGCCCAGAAAGGTGAAATCATGCCGAACATCCCGCAGATGTCCGCTTTCTGGTATGCCGTGCGTAC
TGCGGTGATCAACGCCGCCAGCGGTCGTCAGACTGTCGATGAAGCCCTGAAAGACGCGCAGACTAATTCG
AGCTCGAACAACAACAACAATAACAATAACAACAACAGCAGCGGCAGACTGGAAGTTCTGTTCCAGGGGC
CGGCGGCCGCAATGTCCCACGTGGCAGTTGAGAACGCTTTGGGCCTGGATCAACAGTTCGCCGGATTGGA
CCTCAACTCGTCGGACAACCAATCAGGAGGCTCCACGGCCTCAAAGGGACGTTACATCCCGCCACATCTC
CGCAATAGGGAGGCAACCAAAGGCTTCTACGATAAAGATTCCTCAGGTTGGTCGTCATCAAAGGATAAAG
ATGCTTACTCATCGTTTGGCTCGAGGTCAGATTCACGCGGCAAATCCAGCTTCTTCAGTGATCGCGGATC
AGGCTCACGCGGAAGGTTTGACGACAGGGGACGTTCCGACTATGATGGCATAGGTTCCCGCGGTGATCGC
AGTGGCTTTGGCAAATTCGAAAGAGGTGGCAATTCGCGCTGGTGTGACAAATCTGATGAAGACGACTGGT
CGAAACCACTTCCGCCATCTGAGAGACTGGAGCAAGAGCTGTTCTCAGGAGGAAACACCGGAATTAATTT
CGAAAAGTACGACGATATTCCAGTAGAAGCGACGGGAAATAACTGCCCTCCACACATCGAAAGCTTTAGT
GACGTCGAAATGGGAGAGATCATCATGGGTAATATCGAACTCACCAGATACACTCGTCCTACTCCTGTTC
AAAAACATGCTATTCCAATTATAAAAGAAAAGCGTGATCTTATGGCATGTGCACAAACAGGATCTGGTAA
GACAGCAGCCTTTCTCCTGCCAATCCTTTCACAGATATACTCGGATGGCCCCGGGGAAGCTCTCCGTGCT
ATGAAGGAAAACGGAAGGTACGGTCGCAGAAAACAGTATCCTATTTCTTTGGTCCTGGCCCCTACGAGGG
AACTGGCGGTGCAAATTTATGAGGAAGCCCGCAAATTTTCATATAGGTCTAGAGTTAGGCCCTGTGTCGT
ATACGGAGGAGCTGATATCGGACAACAAATCCGTGACCTTGAAAGGGGCTGTCACCTTCTTGTCGCCACA
CCAGGACGCTTGGTAGATATGATGGAAAGAGGAAAAATAGGCTTGGACTTCTGCAAGTACCTCGTCCTCG
ACGAAGCCGACCGTATGCTTGTTATGGGATTTGAGCCTCAGATACGTCGCATAGTTGAGCAAGATACAAT
GCCGCCTAAGGGCGTCAGGCACACTATGATGTTCTCAGCCACTTTTCCGAAGGAGATTCAGATGTTGGCC
CGTGATTTCCTGGACGAATACATATTCCTCGCCGTCGGAAGAGTCGGTAGTACTAGTGAAAATATCACCC
AAAAAGTCGTTTGGGTTGAGGAAAGCGACAAACGTAGTTTCCTTCTTGATCTGTTGAATGCTACGGGTAA
AGACAGTCTTACACTGGTGTTTGTTGAGACTAAAAAGGGAGCTGACTCCCTTGAAGACTTTCTGTATCAT
GAAGGATATGCTTGTACGTCCATACATGGAGATCGCTCTCAAAGGGACCGTGAAGAGGCGCTCCATCAAT
TCCGCTCCGGCAAGAGCCCAATCTTGGTTGCTACCGCAGTCGCGGCTAGGGGTTTGGATATTAGCAATGT
TAAGCATGTTATCAACTTCGATCTCCCCAGCGATATAGAAGAGTATGTTCACCGCATCGGACGCACAGGT
CGTGTGGGCAACCTTGGACTGGCCACGAGTTTCTTCAACGAAAGAAATATTAATATAACGAAAGATCTGC
TCGACCTGCTTGTCGAAGCTAAACAGGAAGTACCATCCTGGCTTGAAAATATGGCGTATGAACACCATTA
TAAAGGCTCATCACGTGGAAGGTCAAAGAGTAGCAGGTTTTCGGGCGGCTTTGGTGCCAGAGACTACCGC
CAGTCATCGGGTGCAAGTTCGAGCTCCTTCTCTTCCAGTCGCGCATCATCTAGTCGTAGCGGTGGCGGAG
GTCATGGAAGCAGCAGGGGATTCGGCGGAGGTGGCTATGGTGGCTTCTATAATTCAGACGGCTACGGAGG
AAACTACAACTCGCAAGGTGTAGACTGGTGGGGAAACGGCGCGCCGGGATCCGCTGGCTCCGCTGCTGGT
TCTGGCATGGTGAGCAAGGGCGAGGAGCTGTTCACCGGGGTGGTGCCCATCCTGGTCGAGCTGGACGGCG
ACGTAAACGGCCACAAGTTCAGCGTGTCCGGCGAGGGCGAGGGCGATGCCACCTACGGCAAGCTGACCCT
GAAGTTCATCTGCACCACCGGCAAGCTGCCCGTGCCCTGGCCCACCCTCGTGACCACCCTGACCTACGGC
GTGCAGTGCTTCAGCCGCTACCCCGACCACATGAAGCAGCACGACTTCTTCAAGTCCGCCATGCCCGAAG
GCTACGTCCAGGAGCGCACCATCTTCTTCAAGGACGACGGCAACTACAAGACCCGCGCCGAGGTGAAGTT
CGAGGGCGACACCCTGGTGAACCGCATCGAGCTGAAGGGCATCGACTTCAAGGAGGACGGCAACATCCTG
GGGCACAAGCTGGAGTACAACTACAACAGCCACAACGTCTATATCATGGCCGACAAGCAGAAGAACGGCA
TCAAGGTGAACTTCAAGATCCGCCACAACATCGAGGACGGCAGCGTGCAGCTCGCCGACCACTACCAGCA
GAACACCCCCATCGGCGACGGCCCCGTGCTGCTGCCCGACAACCACTACCTGAGCACCCAGTCCAAACTG
AGCAAAGACCCCAACGAGAAGCGCGATCACATGGTCCTGCTGGAGTTCGTGACCGCCGCCGGGATCACTC
TCGGCATGGACGAGCTGTACAAGCTGGAAGTTCTGTTCCAGGGGCCGGGCAGCAGCCATCACCATCACCA
TCACAGTGGATAATAGAAGCTTGTCGAGAAGTACTAGAGGATCATAATCAGCCATACCACATTTGTAGAG
GTTTTACTTGCTTTAAAAAACCTCCCACACCTCCCCCTGAACCTGAAACATAAAATGAATGCAATTGTTG
TTGTTAACTTGTTTATTGCAGCTTATAATGGTTACAAATAAAGCAATAGCATCACAAATTTCACAAATAA
AGCATTTTTTTCACTGCATTCTAGTTGTGGTTTGTCCAAACTCATCAATGTATCTTATCATGTCTGGATC
TGATCACTGCTTGAGCCTAGGAGATCCGAACCAGATAAGTGAAAGCCTGCATCCGCAGATCTTAATTAAT
AAAACACGATACATTGTTATTAGTACATTTATTAAGCGCTAGATTCTGTGCGTTGTTGATTTACAGACAA
TTGTTGTACGTATTTTAATAATTCATTAAATTTATAATCTTTAGGGTGGTATGTTAGAGCGAAAATCAAA
TGATTTTCAGCGTCTTTATATCTGAATTTAAATATTAAATCCTCAATAGATTTGTAAAATAGGTTTCGAT
TAGTTTCAAACAAGGGTTGTTTTTCCGAACCGATGGCTGGACTATCTAATGGATTTTCGCTCAACGCCAC
AAAACTTGCCAAATCTTGTAGCAGCAATCTAGCTTTGTCGATATTCGTTTGTGTTTTGTTTTGTAATAAA
GGTTCGACGTCGTTCAAAATATTATGCGCTTTTGTATTTCTTTCATCACTGTCGTTAGTGTACAATTGAC
TCGACGTAAACACGTTAAATAACGCTTGGACATATTTAACATCGGGCGTGTTAGCTTTATTAGGCCGATT
ATCGTCGTCGTCCCAACCCTCGTCGTTAGAAGTTGCTTCCGAAGACGATTTTGCCATAGCCACACGACGC
CTATTAATTGTGTCGGCTAACACGTCCGCGATCAAATTTGTAGTTGAGCTTTTTGGGCCTCATGGGCCTT
CCGCTCACTGCCCGCTTTCCAGTCGGGAAACCTGTCGTGCCAGCTGCATTAACATGGTCATAGCTGTTTC
CTTGCGTATTGGGCGCTCTCCGCTTCCTCGCTCACTGACTCGCTGCGCTCGGTCGTTCGGGTAAAGCCTG
GGGTGCCTAATGAGCAAAAGGCCAGCAAAAGGCCAGGAACCGTAAAAAGGCCGCGTTGCTGGCGTTTTTC
CATAGGCTCCGCCCCCCTGACGAGCATCACAAAAATCGACGCTCAAGTCAGAGGTGGCGAAACCCGACAG
GACTATAAAGATACCAGGCGTTTCCCCCTGGAAGCTCCCTCGTGCGCTCTCCTGTTCCGACCCTGCCGCT
TACCGGATACCTGTCCGCCTTTCTCCCTTCGGGAAGCGTGGCGCTTTCTCATAGCTCACGCTGTAGGTAT
CTCAGTTCGGTGTAGGTCGTTCGCTCCAAGCTGGGCTGTGTGCACGAACCCCCCGTTCAGCCCGACCGCT
GCGCCTTATCCGGTAACTATCGTCTTGAGTCCAACCCGGTAAGACACGACTTATCGCCACTGGCAGCAGC
CACTGGTAACAGGATTAGCAGAGCGAGGTATGTAGGCGGTGCTACAGAGTTCTTGAAGTGGTGGCCTAAC
TACGGCTACACTAGAAGAACAGTATTTGGTATCTGCGCTCTGCTGAAGCCAGTTACCTTCGGAAAAAGAG
TTGGTAGCTCTTGATCCGGCAAACAAACCACCGCTGGTAGCGGTGGTTTTTTTGTTTGCAAGCAGCAGAT
TACGCGCAGAAAAAAAGGATCTCAAGAAGATCCTTTGATCTTTTCTACGGGGTCTGACGCTCAGTGGAAC
GAAAACTCACGTTAAGGGATTTTGGTCATGAGATTATCAAAAAGGATCTTCACCTAGATCCTTTTAAATT
AAAAATGAAGTTTTAAATCAATCTAAAGTATATATGAGTAAACTTGGTCTGACAGTTACCAATGCTTAAT
CAGTGAGGCACCTATCTCAGCGATCTGTCTATTTCGTTCATCCATAGTTGCCTGACTCCCCGTCGTGTAG
ATAACTACGATACGGGAGGGCTTACCATCTGGCCCCAGTGCTGCAATGATACCGCGAGAACCACGCTCAC
CGGCTCCAGATTTATCAGCAATAAACCAGCCAGCCGGAAGGGCCGAGCGCAGAAGTGGTCCTGCAACTTT
ATCCGCCTCCATCCAGTCTATTAATTGTTGCCGGGAAGCTAGAGTAAGTAGTTCGCCAGTTAATAGTTTG
CGCAACGTTGTTGCCATTGCTACAGGCATCGTGGTGTCACGCTCGTCGTTTGGTATGGCTTCATTCAGCT
CCGGTTCCCAACGATCAAGGCGAGTTACATGATCCCCCATGTTGTGCAAAAAAGCGGTTAGCTCCTTCGG
TCCTCCGATCGTTGTCAGAAGTAAGTTGGCCGCAGTGTTATCACTCATGGTTATGGCAGCACTGCATAAT
TCTCTTACTGTCATGCCATCCGTAAGATGCTTTTCTGTGACTGGTGAGTACTCAACCAAGTCATTCTGAG
AATAGTGTATGCGGCGACCGAGTTGCTCTTGCCCGGCGTCAATACGGGATAATACCGCGCCACATAGCAG
AACTTTAAAAGTGCTCATCATTGGAAAACGTTCTTCGGGGCGAAAACTCTCAAGGATCTTACCGCTGTTG
AGATCCAGTTCGATGTAACCCACTCGTGCACCCAACTGATCTTCAGCATCTTTTACTTTCACCAGCGTTT
CTGGGTGAGCAAAAACAGGAAGGCAAAATGCCGCAAAAAAGGGAATAAGGGCGACACGGAAATGTTGAAT
ACTCATACTCTTCCTTTTTCAATATTATTGAAGCATTTATCAGGGTTATTGTCTCATGAGCGGATACATA
TTTGAATGTATTTAGAAAAATAAACAAATAGGGGTTCCGCGCACATTTCCCCGAAAAGTGCCACCTAAAT
TGTAAGCGTTAATATTTTGTTAAAATTCGCGTTAAATTTTTGTTAAATCAGCTCATTTTTTAACCAATAG
GCCGAAATCGGCAAAATCCCTTATAAATCAAAAGAATAGACCGAGATAGGGTTGAGTGGCCGCTACAGGG
CGCTCCCATTCGCCATTCAGGCTGCGCAACTGTTGGGAAGGGCGTTTCGGTGCGGGCCTCTTCGCTATTA
CGCCAGCTGGCGAAAGGGGGATGTGCTGCAAGGCGATTAAGTTGGGTAACGCCAGGGTTTTCCCAGTCAC
GACGTTGTAAAACGACGGCCAGTGAGCGCGACGTAATACGACTCACTATAGGGCGAATTGGCGGAAGGCC
GTCAAGGCCGTGACGTTAAAACTATTAAGCCATCCAATCGACCGTTAGTCGAATCAGGACCGCTGGTGCG
AGAAGCCGCGAAGTATGGCGAATGCATCGTATAACGTGTGGAGTCCGCTCATTAGAGCGTCATGTTTAGA
CAAGAAAGCTACATATTTAATTGATCCCGATGATTTTATTGATAAATTGACCCTAACTCCATACACGGTA
TTCTACAATGGCGGGGTTTTGGTCAAAATTTCCGGACTGCGATTGTACATGCTGTTAACGGCTCCGCCCA
CTATTAATGAAATTAAAAATTCCAATTTTAAAAAACGCAGCAAGAGAAACATTTGTATGAAAGAATGCGT
AGAAGGAAAGAAAAATGTCGTGGACATGCTGAACAACAAGATTAATATGCCTCCGTGTATAAAAAAAATA
TTGAACGATTTGAAAGAAAACAATGTACCGCGCGGCGGTATGTACAGGAAGAGGTTTATACTAAACTGTT
ACATTGCAAACGTGGTTTCGTGTGCCAAGTGTGAAAACCGATGTTTAATCAAGGCTCTGACGCATTTCTA
CAACCACGACTCCAAGTGTGTGGGTGAAGTCATGCATCTTTTAATCAAATCCCAAGATGTGTATAAACCA
CCAAACTGCCAAAAAATGAAAACTGTGGACAAGCTCTGTCCGTTTGCTGGCAACTGCAAGGGTCTCAATC
CTATTTGTAATTATTGAATAATAAAACAATTATAAATGCTAAATTTGTTTTTTATTAACGATACAAACCA
AACGCAACAAGAACATTTGTAGTATTATCTATAATTGAAAACGCGTAGTTATAATCGCTGAGGTAATATT
TAAAATCATTTTCAAATGATTCACAGTTAATTTGCGACAATATAATTTTATTTTCACATAAACTAGACGC
CTTGTCGTCTTCTTCTTCGTATTCCTTCTCTTTTTCATTTTTCTCCTCATAAAAATTAACATAGTTATTA
TCGTATCCATATATGTATCTATCGTATAGAGTAAATTTTTTGTTGTCATAAATATATATGTCTTTTTTAA
TGGGGTGTATAGTACCGCTGCGCATAGTTTTTCTGTAATTTACAACAGTGCTATTTTCTGGTAGTTCTTC
GGAGTGTGTTGCTTTAATTATTAAATTTATATAATCAATGAATTTGGGATCGTCGGTTTTGTACAATATG
TTGCCGGCATAGTACGCAGCTTCTTCTAGTTCAATTACACCATTTTTTAGCAGCACCGGATTAACATAAC
TTTCCAAAATGTTGTACGAACCGTTAAACAAAAACAGTTCACCTCCCTTTTCTATACTATTGTCTGCGAG
CAGTTGTTTGTTGTTAAAAATAACAGCCATTGTAATGAGACGCACAAACTAATATCACA
Features (pLannotate 1.2.2; 18 found; start..end, strand, type, name):
     79..170     +  promoter       polyhedrin promoter: polh from Autographa californica; promoter for the baculovirus polyhedrin gene
    224..1324    +  CDS            MBP: maltose binding protein from E. coli; malE (mutated); This version of the gene does not encode a signal sequence, so MBP will remain in the cytosol.
   1412..3397    +  CDS            DDX3X: DDX3X_HUMAN - Also known as DBX From Homo sapiens (Human).
   3437..4153    +  CDS            mEGFP: mEGFP is a basic (constitutively fluorescent) green fluorescent protein published in 2002, derived from Aequorea victoria. It has moderate acid sensitivity.
   4187..4204    +  CDS            7xHis (fragment): 6xHis affinity tag
   4240..4323    +  CDS            large T antigen (fragment): large T antigen from SV40 (simian virus 40)
   4346..4480    +  polyA_signal   SV40 poly(A) signal: SV40 polyadenylation signal
   4553..4925    +  3'UTR          polyhedrin 3' UTR: 3' UTR from the Autographa californica nucleopolyhedrovirus polyhedrin gene (Suzuki et al., 2006)
   5185..5232    -  CDS            lacI (fragment): lac repressor; lacI; The lac repressor binds to the lac operator to inhibit transcription in E. coli. This inhibition can be relieved by adding lactose or isopropyl-β-D-thiogalactopyranoside (IPTG).
   5269..5309    -  rep_origin     RSF ori (fragment): Plasmids containing the RSF 1030 origin of replication can be propagated in E. coli cells that contain additional plasmids with compatible origins.
   5387..5975    -  rep_origin     ori: high-copy-number ColE1/pMB1/pBR322/pUC origin of replication
   6146..7006    -  CDS            AmpR: β-lactamase; bla; confers resistance to ampicillin, carbenicillin, and related antibiotics
   7007..7111    -  promoter       AmpR promoter: bla
   7137..7268    -  rep_origin     M13 ori (fragment): M13 bacteriophage origin of replication; arrow indicates direction of (+) strand synthesis
   7289..7445    -  CDS            lacZα (fragment): LacZα fragment of β-galactosidase; lacZ fragment
   7454..7472    +  promoter       T7 promoter: promoter for bacteriophage T7 RNA polymerase
   7575..8204    +  CDS            LEF-2: LEF2_NPVAC - Experimental evidence at protein level: Swiss-Prot protein existence level 1. Plays an essential role in viral DNA replication. Does not seem to participate in the initiation step but is rather important for the amplification of DNA. Also required for expression from the vp39 and polh promoters. From Autographa californica nuclear polyhedrosis virus (AcMNPV).
   8245..8850    +  CDS            ORF603: baculovirus ORF603 protein
