[The description below was written by a language model from this plasmid's Addgene catalogue record and pLannotate feature annotations shown in this document.]
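Description:
pOCC120-MBP-DDX3X(D354V)-monoGFP-His is an insect-cell expression plasmid of about 8.9 kb built on the pOCC120 backbone and intended for producing and purifying a mutant form of the human DEAD-box RNA helicase DDX3X. It is maintained in E. coli through a high-copy ColE1/pUC-type origin and selected with ampicillin via the β-lactamase gene. The annotation also picks up short fragments of M13 ori, lacZα, lacI and an RSF origin, plus a T7 promoter. These appear to be backbone remnants rather than functional parts of the expression unit.

The expression cassette is driven by the very late, very strong polyhedrin promoter of Autographa californica nucleopolyhedrovirus. It encodes a single fusion protein: a signal-sequence-free, cytosolic maltose-binding protein at the N terminus, then DDX3X carrying the D354V substitution, then monomeric EGFP and a 6xHis tag at the C terminus. An SV40 polyadenylation signal and the polyhedrin 3' UTR follow the coding region. Baculoviral sequences encoding LEF-2 and ORF603 lie upstream of the promoter, and together with the polyhedrin 3' region they flank the cassette. This arrangement is typical of baculovirus transfer vectors that insert the cassette into the viral polyhedrin locus by homologous recombination, although the record does not spell out the method.

MBP and His provide affinity handles, and MBP commonly aids solubility. According to the depositor, both tags can be removed with 3C protease, which would leave a GFP-labelled DDX3X(D354V) suitable for fluorescence-based in vitro studies. The record does not describe the functional consequence of the mutation.
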