Addgene plasmid #219986: pOCC120-MBP-DDX3X(D354V)-monoGFP-His
Purpose: DDX3X(D354V) protein purification
Depositing lab: Simon Alberti. Depositing organization: Biotechnology Center (BIOTEC) of the Technische Universitaet Dresden.
Backbone
  Vector backbone: pOCC120
  Vector type: Insect Expression
Growth in bacteria
  Bacterial resistance: Ampicillin, 100 μg/mL
  Growth temperature: 37°C
  Growth strain: DH5alpha
  Copy number: High Copy
Gene/Insert
  Gene/Insert name: DDX3X(D354V)
  Species: H. sapiens (human)
  Mutation: D354V
  Entrez Gene: DDX3X (a.k.a. CAP-Rf, DBX, DDX14, DDX3, HLP2, MRX102, MRXSSB)
  Tag / fusion protein: MBP (N terminal on insert); monoGFP and 6xHis (C terminal on insert)
  Cloning method: Restriction Enzyme; 5′ cloning site Unknown (unknown if destroyed)
Terms and licenses: Academic/Nonprofit Terms; Industry Terms: Not Available to Industry
Depositor comments: MBP- and His-tag can be cleaved with 3C-Protease
How to cite: pOCC120-MBP-DDX3X(D354V)-monoGFP-His was a gift from Simon Alberti (Addgene plasmid # 219986 ; http://n2t.net/addgene:219986 ; RRID:Addgene_219986)
